>Addgene plasmid #246424 | Flag-Src H201A | addgene full sequence | sequence record 488106 | Addgene NGS Result
TTGAGATCCTTTTTTTCTGCGCGTAATCTGCTGCTTGCAAACAAAAAAACCACCGCTACCAGCGGTGGTT
TGTTTGCCGGATCAAGAGCTACCAACTCTTTTTCCGAAGGTAACTGGCTTCAGCAGAGCGCAGATACCAA
ATACTGTTCTTCTAGTGTAGCCGTAGTTAGGCCACCACTTCAAGAACTCTGTAGCACCGCCTACATACCT
CGCTCTGCTAATCCTGTTACCAGTGGCTGCTGCCAGTGGCGATAAGTCGTGTCTTACCGGGTTGGACTCA
AGACGATAGTTACCGGATAAGGCGCAGCGGTCGGGCTGAACGGGGGGTTCGTGCACACAGCCCAGCTTGG
AGCGAACGACCTACACCGAACTGAGATACCTACAGCGTGAGCTATGAGAAAGCGCCACGCTTCCCGAAGG
GAGAAAGGCGGACAGGTATCCGGTAAGCGGCAGGGTCGGAACAGGAGAGCGCACGAGGGAGCTTCCAGGG
GGAAACGCCTGGTATCTTTATAGTCCTGTCGGGTTTCGCCACCTCTGACTTGAGCGTCGATTTTTGTGAT
GCTCGTCAGGGGGGCGGAGCCTATGGAAAAACGCCAGCAACGCGGCCTTTTTACGGTTCCTGGCCTTTTG
CTGGCCTTTTGCTCACATGTTCTTTCCTGCGTTATCCCCTGATTCTGTGGATAACCGTATTACCGCCTTT
GAGTGAGCTGATACCGCTCGCCGCAGCCGAACGACCGAGCGCAGCGAGTCAGTGAGCGAGGAAGCGGAAG
AGCGCCCAATACGCAAACCGCCTCTCCCCGCGCGTTGGCCGATTCATTAATGCAGCTGGCACGACAGGTT
TCCCGACTGGAAAGCGGGCAGTGAGCGCAACGCAATTAATGTGAGTTAGCTCACTCATTAGGCACCCCAG
GCTTTACACTTTATGCTTCCGGCTCGTATGTTGTGTGGAATTGTGAGCGGATAACAATTTCACACAGGAA
ACAGCTATGACCATGATTACGCCAAGCTCTAGCTAGAGGTCGACGGTATACAGACATGATAAGATACATT
GATGAGTTTGGACAAACCACAACTAGAATGCAGTGAAAAAAATGCTTTATTTGTGAAATTTGTGATGCTA
TTGCTTTATTTGTAACCATTATAAGCTGCAATAAACAAGTTGGGGTGGGCGAAGAACTCCAGCATGAGAT
CCCCGCGCTGGAGGATCATCCAGCCGGCGTCCCGGAAAACGATTCCGAAGCCCAACCTTTCATAGAAGGC
GGCGGTGGAATCGAAATCTCGTGATGGCAGGTTGGGCGTCGCTTGGTCGGTCATTTCGCGAACCCCAGAG
TCCCGCTCAGAAGAACTCGTCAAGAAGGCGATAGAAGGCGATGCGCTGCGAATCGGGAGCGGCGATACCG
TAAAGCACGAGGAAGCGGTCAGCCCATTCGCCGCCAAGCTCTTCAGCAATATCACGGGTAGCCAACGCTA
TGTCCTGATAGCGGTCCGCCACACCCAGCCGGCCACAGTCGATGAATCCAGAAAAGCGGCCATTTTCCAC
CATGATATTCGGCAAGCAGGCATCGCCATGGGTCACGACGAGATCCTCGCCGTCGGGCATGCGCGCCTTG
AGCCTGGCGAACAGTTCGGCTGGCGCGAGCCCCTGATGCTCTTCGTCCAGATCATCCTGATCGACAAGAC
CGGCTTCCATCCGAGTACGTGCTCGCTCGATGCGATGTTTCGCTTGGTGGTCGAATGGGCAGGTAGCCGG
ATCAAGCGTATGCAGCCGCCGCATTGCATCAGCCATGATGGATACTTTCTCGGCAGGAGCAAGGTGAGAT
GACAGGAGATCCTGCCCCGGCACTTCGCCCAATAGCAGCCAGTCCCTTCCCGCTTCAGTGACAACGTCGA
GCACAGCTGCGCAAGGAACGCCCGTCGTGGCCAGCCACGATAGCCGCGCTGCCTCGTCCTGCAGTTCATT
CAGGGCACCGGACAGGTCGGTCTTGACAAAAAGAACCGGGCGCCCCTGCGCTGACAGCCGGAACACGGCG
GCATCAGAGCAGCCGATTGTCTGTTGTGCCCAGTCATAGCCGAATAGCCTCTCCACCCAAGCGGCCGGAG
AACCTGCGTGCAATCCATCTTGTTCAATCATGCGAAACGATCCTCATCCTGTCTCTTGATCAGATCCGAA
AATGGATATACAAGCTCCCGGGAGCTTTTTGCAAAAGCCTAGGCCTCCAAAAAAGCCTCCTCACTACTTC
TGGAATAGCTCAGAGGCAGAGGCGGCCTCGGCCTCTGCATAAATAAAAAAAATTAGTCAGCCATGGGGCG
GAGAATGGGCGGAACTGGGCGGAGTTAGGGGCGGGATGGGCGGAGTTAGGGGCGGGACTATGGTTGCTGA
CTAATTGAGATGCATGCTTTGCATACTTCTGCCTGCTGGGGAGCCTGGGGACTTTCCACACCTGGTTGCT
GACTAATTGAGATGCATGCTTTGCATACTTCTGCCTGCTGGGGAGCCTGGGGACTTTCCACACCCTAACT
GACACACATTCCACAGAATTAATTCGCGTTAAATTTTTGTTAAATCAGCTCATTTTTTAACCAATAGGCC
GAAATCGGCAAAATCCCTTATAAATCAAAAGAATAGACCGAGATAGGGT
[37 nt withheld, positions 2640-2676]
AAAGAACGTGGACTCCAACGTCAAAGG
[49 nt withheld, positions 2704-2752]
T
[91 nt withheld, positions 2754-2844]
G
[124 nt withheld, positions 2846-2969]
GGGGATACCCCCTAGAGCCCCAGCTGGTTCTTTCCGCCTCAGAAGCCATAGAGCCCACCGCATCCCCAGC
ATGCCTGCTATTGTCTTCCCAATCCTCCCCCTTGCTGTCCTGCCCCACCCCACCCCCCAGAATAGAATGA
CACCTACTCAGACAATGCGATGCAATTTCCTCATTTTATTAGGAAAGGACAGTGGGAGTGGCACCTTCCA
GGGTCAAGGAAGGCACGGGGGAGGGGCAAACAACAGATGGCTGGCAACTAGAAGGCACAGTCGAGGCTGA
TCAGCGGGTTTAAACTCAATGGTGATGGTGATGATGACCGGTACGCGTAGAATCGAGACCGAGGAGAGGG
TTAGGGATAGGCTTACCTTCGAACCGCGGGCCCTCTAGATCACTTATCGTCGTCATCCTTGTAATCTCCC
TTATCGTCGTCATCCTTGTAATCCTCTAGATCAACCACTTTGTACAAGAAAGCTGGGTCGAGGTTCTCCC
CGGGCTGGTACTGGGGCTCGGTGGACGTGAAGTAGTCCTCCAGGAAGGCCTGCAGGTACTCGAAGGTGGG
CCGCTCCTCAGGCTCCTTCCGCCAGCACTGGCACATGAGGTCGTGCAGGGACTCGGGACACTCCGGCGGG
CAGGGCATCCGGTAGCCCCGCTCCACCTGGTCCAGCACCTCGCGGTTCACCATCCCAAGGTAGGGCACCC
GTCCCTTTGTGGTGAGCTCAGTCAGCAGGATCCCGAAGGACCACACGTCCGACTTGATGGTGAAGCGGCC
ATAGAGGGCAGCTTCTGGAGCCGTCCACTTGATGGGGAATTTGGCACCTTGCCGCGCCGTGTACTCATTG
TCTTCAATGAGCCGAGCCAGCCCAAAGTCGGCCACTTTGCACACCAGGTTCTCTCCCACCAGGATGTTGG
CTGCACGAAGGTCCCGGTGGACGTAGTTCATCCGCTCCACGTACGCCATGCCTGAGGCGATCTGAGCAGC
CATGTCCACCAGCTGAGGCAGCCGCAGGTACTTGCCTGTCTCCCCCTTGAGAAAGTCCAGCAAACTCCCC
TTGCTCATGTACTCCGTGACGATGTAAATGGGCTCCTCTGAAACCACAGCATACAACTGCACCAGCTTCT
CATGCCTCAGCTTCTTCATGACCTGGGCCTCCTGCAGGAAGGCCTCTGGAGACATCGTGCCAGGCTTCAG
GGTTTTGATGGCCACCCTGGTGGTACCGTTCCAGGTCCCCATCCACACCTCGCCAAAGCAGCCCTGGCCC
AGCTTGACCTCCAGCCGCAGCGACTCCCGAGGGATCTCCCAGGCATCCTTGGCCAGGCCCTGAGTCTGCG
GCTTGGACGTGGGGCACACGGTGGTGAGGCGGTGGCACAGGCCATCGGCGTGTTTGGAGTAGTAGGCCAC
CAGCTGCTGCAGGCTGTTGAACTGGGTGCGGGAGGTGATGTAGAAGCCGCCGCTGTCCAGCTTGCGGATC
TTGTAGGCCTTCACGTTGAGGCCCTTGGCGTTGTCGAAGTCAGACACTGAGAGGCAGTAGGCACCTTTCG
TGGTCTCACTTTCTCGCACGAGGAAGGTCCCTCTCGGGTTCTCTGCATTGAGCAGTAACCGCTCTGACTC
CCGTCTGGTGATCTTGCCAAAATACCACTCCTCAGCCTGGATGGAGTCGGAGGGCGCCACGTAGTTGCTG
GGGATGTAGCCTGTCTGTCCTGTGCTGAGCGAGTGGGCCAGCCACCAGTCTCCCTCTGTGTTGTTGACAA
TCTGGAGCCGCTCGCCTTTCTTGAAGGACAGGTCTGTCTCCGTCCTAGACTCATAGTCATAGAGGGCCAC
AAAGGTGGTCACTCCACCGGCCAGCGGGCCCGCCCTCTGCGGGGAGGTGACGGTGTCCGAGGAGTTGAAG
CCTCCGAACAGCTTGGGCTCGGCGGCCGCGGGGGCGAAGGCCGCGCTGGGGCCGCGGTGGCCGTCGGCCG
AGGCTGGCTTGCTGGGGGTCTGCGAGGCGGGGAAAGCGCCCCCGCCAGCGCCGTGCACGTTCTCGGCGGG
CTCCAGGCTGCGGCGCCGCTGGCTGGCATCCTTGGGCTTGCTCTTGTTGCTACCCATGGTTCTATCTCCT
TCGAAGCCTGCTTTTTTGTACAAACTTGTTGATAGCTTAACTAGCCAGCTTGGGTCTCCCTATAGTGAGT
CGTATTAATTTCGATAAGCCAGTAAGCAGTGGGTTCTCTAGTTAGCCAGAGAGCTCTGCTTATATAGACC
TCCCACCGTACACGCCTACCGCCCATTTGCGTCAATGGGGCGGAGTTGTTACGACATTTTGGAAAGTCCC
GTTGATTTTGGTGCCAAAACAAACTCCCATTGACGTCAATGGGGTGGAGACTTGGAAATCCCCGTGAGTC
AAACCGCTATCCACGCCCATTGATGTACTGCCAAAACCGCATCACCATGGTAATAGCGATGACTAATACG
TAGATGTACTGCCAAGTAGGAAAGTCCCATAAGGTCATGTACTGGGCATAATGCCAGGCGGGCCATTTAC
CGTCATTGACGTCAATAGGGGGCGTACTTGGCATATGATACACTTGATGTACTGCCAAGTGGGCAGTTTA
CCGTAAATACTCCACCCATTGACGTCAATGGAAAGTCCCTATTGGCGTTACTATGGGAACATACGTCATT
ATTGACGTCAATGGGCGGGGGTCGTTGGGCGGTCAGCCAGGCGGGCCATTTACCGTAAGTTATGTAACGC
GGAACTCCATATATGGGCTATGAACTAATGACCCCGTAATTGATTACTATTAATAACTAGTCAATAATCA
ATGTCAACGCGTATATCTGGCCCGTACATCGCGAAGCAGCGCAAAACGCCTAACCCTAAGCAGATTCTTC
ATGCAATTGTCGGTCAAGCCTTGCCTTGTTGTAGCTTAAATTTTGCTCGCGCACTACTCAGCGACCTCCA
ACACACAAGCAGGGAGCAGATACTGGCTTAACTATGCGGCATCAGAGCAGATTGTACTGAGAGTGCACCA
TAGGGGATCGGGAGATCTCCCGATCCGTCGACGTCAGGTGGCACTTTTCGGGGAAATGTGCGCGGAACCC
CTATTTGTTTATTTTTCTAAATACATTCAAATATGTATCCGCTCATGAGACAATAACCCTGATAAATGCT
TCAATAATATTGAAAAAGGAAGAGTATGAGTATTCAACATTTCCGTGTCGCCCTTATTCCCTTTTTTGCG
GCATTTTGCCTTCCTGTTTTTGCTCACCCAGAAACGCTGGTGAAAGTAAAAGATGCTGAAGATCAGTTGG
GTGCACGAGTGGGTTACATCGAACTGGATCTCAACAGCGGTAAGATCCTTGAGAGTTTTCGCCCCGAAGA
ACGTTTTCCAATGATGAGCACTTTTAAAGTTCTGCTATGTGGCGCGGTATTATCCCGTATTGACGCCGGG
CAAGAGCAACTCGGTCGCCGCATACACTATTCTCAGAATGACTTGGTTGAGTACTCACCAGTCACAGAAA
AGCATCTTACGGATGGCATGACAGTAAGAGAATTATGCAGTGCTGCCATAACCATGAGTGATAACACTGC
GGCCAACTTACTTCTGACAACGATCGGAGGACCGAAGGAGCTAACCGCTTTTTTGCACAACATGGGGGAT
CATGTAACTCGCCTTGATCGTTGGGAACCGGAGCTGAATGAAGCCATACCAAACGACGAGCGTGACACCA
CGATGCCTGTAGCAATGGCAACAACGTTGCGCAAACTATTAACTGGCGAACTACTTACTCTAGCTTCCCG
GCAACAATTAATAGACTGGATGGAGGCGGATAAAGTTGCAGGACCACTTCTGCGCTCGGCCCTTCCGGCT
GGCTGGTTTATTGCTGATAAATCTGGAGCCGGTGAGCGTGGGTCTCGCGGTATCATTGCAGCACTGGGGC
CAGATGGTAAGCCCTCCCGTATCGTAGTTATCTACACGACGGGGAGTCAGGCAACTATGGATGAACGAAA
TAGACAGATCGCTGAGATAGGTGCCTCACTGATTAAGCATTGGTAACTGTCAGACCAAGTTTACTCATAT
ATACTTTAGATTGATTTAAAACTTCATTTTTAATTTAAAAGGATCTAGGTGAAGATCCTTTTTGATAATC
TCATGACCAAAATCCCTTAACGTGAGTTTTCGTTCCACTGAGCGTCAGACCCCGTAGAAAAGATCAAAGG
ATCTTC
Features (pLannotate 1.2.2; 24 found; start..end, strand, type, name):
      1..589     +  rep_origin     ori: high-copy-number ColE1/pMB1/pBR322/pUC origin of replication
    772..864     +  CDS            lacI (fragment): lac repressor; lacI; The lac repressor binds to the lac operator to inhibit transcription in E. coli. This inhibition can be relieved by adding lactose or isopropyl-β-D-thiogalactopyranoside (IPTG).
    877..898     +  protein_bind   CAP binding site: CAP binding activates transcription in the presence of cAMP. E. coli catabolite activator protein
    913..943     +  promoter       lac promoter: promoter for the E. coli lac operon
    951..967     +  protein_bind   lac operator: The lac repressor binds to the lac operator to inhibit transcription in E. coli. This inhibition can be relieved by adding lactose or isopropyl-β-D-thiogalactopyranoside (IPTG). lac repressor encoded by lacI
   1040..1161    -  polyA_signal   SV40 poly(A) signal: SV40 polyadenylation signal
   1156..1314    -  CDS            ble (fragment): BLE_KLEPN - Experimental evidence at protein level: Swiss-Prot protein existence level 1. Binding protein with a strong affinity to the bleomycin family of antibiotics. Binds to CL990; an antimitotic-antibiotic compound. From Klebsiella pneumoniae.
   1340..2131    -  CDS            neo: KKA2_KLEPN - Also known as kan, nptII. Experimental evidence at protein level: Swiss-Prot protein existence level 1. Resistance to kanamycin, neomycin, paromomycin, ribostamycin, butirosin and gentamicin B. From Klebsiella pneumoniae.
   2198..2527    -  promoter       SV40 promoter: SV40 enhancer and early promoter
   2541..2969    -  rep_origin     f1 ori (sequence partly withheld): f1 bacteriophage origin of replication; arrow indicates direction of (+) strand synthesis
   2990..3011    -  promoter       SV40 promoter (fragment): SV40 enhancer and early promoter
   3015..3239    -  polyA_signal   bGH poly(A) signal: bovine growth hormone polyadenylation signal
   3295..3336    -  CDS            V5 tag: epitope tag from simian virus 5
   3362..3412    -  CDS            3xFLAG (fragment): three tandem FLAG® epitope tags
   3423..3447    +  protein_bind   attB2: mutant version of attB; recombination site for the Gateway® BP reaction BP Clonase™
   3449..5056    -  CDS            SRC: SRC_HUMAN - Also known as SRC1. Experimental evidence at protein level: Swiss-Prot protein existence level 1. Non-receptor protein tyrosine kinase which is activated following engagement of many different classes of cellular receptors including immune response receptors, integrins and other adhesion receptors, receptor protein tyrosine kinases, G protein-coupled receptors as well as cytokine receptors. Participates in signaling pathways that control a diverse spectrum of biological activities including gene transcription, immune response, cell adhesion, cell cycle progression, apoptosis, migra
   5074..5098    -  protein_bind   attB1: mutant version of attB; recombination site for the Gateway® BP reaction BP Clonase™
   5128..5146    -  promoter       T7 promoter: promoter for bacteriophage T7 RNA polymerase
   5162..5195    -  LTR            5' LTR (truncated) (fragment): truncated 5' long terminal repeat (LTR) from HIV-1
   5191..5394    -  promoter       CMV promoter: human cytomegalovirus (CMV) immediate early promoter
   5395..5774    -  enhancer       CMV enhancer: human cytomegalovirus immediate early enhancer
   5929..5981    +  misc_feature   bom (fragment): basis of mobility region from pBR322
   6040..6144    +  promoter       AmpR promoter: bla
   6145..7005    +  CDS            AmpR: β-lactamase; bla; confers resistance to ampicillin, carbenicillin, and related antibiotics
