[The description below was written by a language model from this plasmid's Addgene catalogue record and pLannotate feature annotations shown in this document.]
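Description:
Flag-Src H201A is a mammalian expression plasmid of about 7.2 kb, catalogued as built on the pcDNA3 backbone, that carries human SRC, the non-receptor tyrosine kinase, with a histidine-to-alanine substitution. The record lists the mutation both as H201A and as H204A, two numbering conventions for the same residue. The plasmid replicates in E. coli from a high-copy ColE1/pUC-type origin and is selected with ampicillin through the β-lactamase gene. An f1 origin is also present. For stable selection in mammalian cells, an SV40 enhancer/early promoter drives the neomycin phosphotransferase gene, terminated by an SV40 polyadenylation signal, which confers G418 resistance.

The 1,608 bp SRC coding sequence sits downstream of the CMV immediate-early enhancer and promoter and is followed by the bovine growth hormone polyadenylation signal. A T7 promoter lies between the CMV promoter and the insert. The open reading frame is flanked by attB1 and attB2 sites, which indicates that it was introduced by Gateway recombination into a destination-type version of the vector. Downstream of attB2 the annotation detects a partial match to a 3xFLAG element and a V5 epitope. This agrees with the catalogue's C-terminal, backbone-encoded Flag tag, although the catalogue does not mention V5 and the table alone does not show whether it is translated in frame. Short annotated fragments such as lacI, ble, an HIV-1 LTR piece and bom look like backbone remnants or incidental matches rather than functional parts.

The construct is intended for transient or stable expression of epitope-tagged mutant Src in mammalian cells. The associated publication concerns pH-dependent allosteric regulation through ionizable residue networks in the SH2 domain-containing proteins SHP2 and SRC.
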