Addgene plasmid #246424: Flag-Src H201A
Purpose: Expresses Src mutant H201A (aka H204A) in Mammalian cells
Depositing lab: Katharine White. Depositing organization: University of Notre Dame. Publication: Ionizable networks mediate pH-dependent allostery in the SH2 domain-containing signaling proteins SHP2 and SRC. Van Dyck PK, Piszkin L, Gorski EA, Nascimento ET, Abebe JA, Hoffmann LM, Peng JW, White KA. Sci Signal. 2025 Nov 11;18(912):eadt3018. doi: 10.1126/scisignal.adt3018. Epub 2025 Nov 11. PubMed 41218103.
Backbone
  Vector backbone: pcDNA3
  Vector type: Mammalian Expression
  Selectable markers: Neomycin (select with G418)
Growth in bacteria
  Bacterial resistance: Ampicillin, 100 μg/mL
  Growth temperature: 37°C
  Growth strain: DH5alpha
  Copy number: High Copy
Gene/Insert
  Gene/Insert name: Src
  Species: H. sapiens (human)
  Insert size (bp): 1608
  Mutation: changed His 204 to Ala
  Entrez Gene: SRC (a.k.a. ASV, SRC1, THC6, c-SRC, p60-Src)
  Tag / fusion protein: Flag (C terminal on backbone)
Terms and licenses: Academic/Nonprofit Terms; Industry Terms: Not Available to Industry
How to cite: Flag-Src H201A was a gift from Katharine White (Addgene plasmid # 246424 ; http://n2t.net/addgene:246424 ; RRID:Addgene_246424)
